>Addgene plasmid #214719 | #1.4 pre-R-SynapShot-TagBFP | addgene full sequence | sequence record 426464 | Addgene NGS Result
TCGCTGCGCTCGGTCGTTCGGCTGCGGCGAGCGGTATCAGCTCACTCAAAGGCGGTAATACGGTTATCCA
CAGAATCAGGGGATAACGCAGGAAAGAACATGTGAGCAAAAGGCCAGCAAAAGGCCAGGAACCGTAAAAA
GGCCGCGTTGCTGGCGTTTTTCCATAGGCTCCGCCCCCCTGACGAGCATCACAAAAATCGACGCTCAAGT
CAGAGGTGGCGAAACCCGACAGGACTATAAAGATACCAGGCGTTTCCCCCTGGAAGCTCCCTCGTGCGCT
CTCCTGTTCCGACCCTGCCGCTTACCGGATACCTGTCCGCCTTTCTCCCTTCGGGAAGCGTGGCGCTTTC
TCATAGCTCACGCTGTAGGTATCTCAGTTCGGTGTAGGTCGTTCGCTCCAAGCTGGGCTGTGTGCACGAA
CCCCCCGTTCAGCCCGACCGCTGCGCCTTATCCGGTAACTATCGTCTTGAGTCCAACCCGGTAAGACACG
ACTTATCGCCACTGGCAGCAGCCACTGGTAACAGGATTAGCAGAGCGAGGTATGTAGGCGGTGCTACAGA
GTTCTTGAAGTGGTGGCCTAACTACGGCTACACTAGAAGAACAGTATTTGGTATCTGCGCTCTGCTGAAG
CCAGTTACCTTCGGAAAAAGAGTTGGTAGCTCTTGATCCGGCAAACAAACCACCGCTGGTAGCGGTGGTT
TTTTTGTTTGCAAGCAGCAGATTACGCGCAGAAAAAAAGGATCTCAAGAAGATCCTTTGATCTTTTCTAC
GGGGTCTGACGCTCAGTGGAACGAAAACTCACGTTAAGGGATTTTGGTCATGAGATTATCAAAAAGGATC
TTCACCTAGATCCTTTTAAATTAAAAATGAAGTTTTAAATCAATCTAAAGTATATATGAGTAAACTTGGT
CTGACAGTTACCAATGCTTAATCAGTGAGGCACCTATCTCAGCGATCTGTCTATTTCGTTCATCCATAGT
TGCCTGACTCCCCGTCGTGTAGATAACTACGATACGGGAGGGCTTACCATCTGGCCCCAGTGCTGCAATG
ATACCGCGAGACCCACGCTCACCGGCTCCAGATTTATCAGCAATAAACCAGCCAGCCGGAAGGGCCGAGC
GCAGAAGTGGTCCTGCAACTTTATCCGCCTCCATCCAGTCTATTAATTGTTGCCGGGAAGCTAGAGTAAG
TAGTTCGCCAGTTAATAGTTTGCGCAACGTTGTTGCCATTGCTACAGGCATCGTGGTGTCACGCTCGTCG
TTTGGTATGGCTTCATTCAGCTCCGGTTCCCAACGATCAAGGCGAGTTACATGATCCCCCATGTTGTGCA
AAAAAGCGGTTAGCTCCTTCGGTCCTCCGATCGTTGTCAGAAGTAAGTTGGCCGCAGTGTTATCACTCAT
GGTTATGGCAGCACTGCATAATTCTCTTACTGTCATGCCATCCGTAAGATGCTTTTCTGTGACTGGTGAG
TACTCAACCAAGTCATTCTGAGAATAGTGTATGCGGCGACCGAGTTGCTCTTGCCCGGCGTCAATACGGG
ATAATACCGCGCCACATAGCAGAACTTTAAAAGTGCTCATCATTGGAAAACGTTCTTCGGGGCGAAAACT
CTCAAGGATCTTACCGCTGTTGAGATCCAGTTCGATGTAACCCACTCGTGCACCCAACTGATCTTCAGCA
TCTTTTACTTTCACCAGCGTTTCTGGGTGAGCAAAAACAGGAAGGCAAAATGCCGCAAAAAAGGGAATAA
GGGCGACACGGAAATGTTGAATACTCATACTCTTCCTTTTTCAATATTATTGAAGCATTTATCAGGGTTA
TTGTCTCATGAGCGGATACATATTTGAATGTATTTAGAAAAATAAACAAATAGGGGTTCCGCGCACATTT
CCCCGAAAAGTGCCACCTAAATTGTAAGCGTTAATATTTTGTTAAAATTCGCGTTAAATTTTTGTTAAAT
CAGCTCATTTTTTAACCAATAGGCCGAAATCGGCAAAATCCCTTATAAATCAAAAGAATAGACCGAGATA
GGGT
[37 nt withheld, positions 2035-2071]
AAAGAACGTGGACTCCAACGTCAAAGG
[49 nt withheld, positions 2099-2147]
T
[91 nt withheld, positions 2149-2239]
G
[124 nt withheld, positions 2241-2364]
CCCATTCGCCATTCAGGCTGCGCAACTGTTGGGAAGGGCGATCGGTGCGGGCCTCTTCGCTATTACGCCA
GCTGCGCGCTCGCTCGCTCACTGAGGCCGCCCGGGCAAAGCCCGGGCGTCGGGCGACCTTTGGTCGCCCG
GCCTCAGTGAGCGAGCGAGCGCGCAGAGAGGGAGTGGCCAACTCCATCACTAGGGGTTCCTTGTAGTTAA
TGATTAACCCGCCATGCTACTTATCTACGTAGCCATGCTCTAGGAAGATCGTACCATTGACGTCAATAAT
GACGTATGTTCCCATAGTAACGCCAATAGGGACTTTCCATTGACGTCAATGGGTGGAGTATTTACGGTAA
ACTGCCCACTTGGCAGTACATCAAGTGTATCATATGCCAAGTACGCCCCCTATTGACGTCAATGACGGTA
AATGGCCCGCCTGGCATTATGCCCAGTACATGACCTTATGGGACTTTCCTACTTGGCAGTACATCTACGT
ATTAGTCATCGCTATTACCATGGTCGAGGTGAGCCCCACGTTCTGCTTCACTCTCCCCATCTCCCCCCCC
TCCCCACCCCCAATTTTGTATTTATTTATTTTTTAATTATTTTGTGCAGCGATGGGGGCGGGGGGGGGGG
GGGCGCGCGCCAGGCGGGGCGGGGCGGGGCGAGGGGCGGGGCGGGGCGAGGCGGAGAGGTGCGGCGGCAG
CCAATCAGAGCGGCGCGCTCCGAAAGTTTCCTTTTATGGCGAGGCGGCGGCGGCGGCGGCCCTATAAAAA
GCGAAGCGCGCGGCGGGCGGGAGTCGCTGCGCGCTGCCTTCGCCCCGTGCCCCGCTCCGCCGCCGCCTCG
CGCCGCCCGCCCCGGCTCTGACTGACCGCGTTACTCCCACAGGTGAGCGGGCGGGACGGCCCTTCTCCTC
CGGGCTGTAATTAGCGCTTGGTTTAATGACGGCTTGTTTCTTTTCTGTGGCTGCGTGAAAGCCTTGAGGG
GCTCCGGGAGGGCCCTTTGTGCGGGGGGAGCGGCTCGGGGCTGTCCGCGGGGGGACGGCTGCCTTCGGGG
GGGACGGGGCAGGGCGGGGTTCGGCTTCTGGCGTGTGACCGGCGGCTCTAGAGCCTCTGCTAACCATGTT
CATGCCTTCTTCTTTTTCCTACAGCTCCTGGGCAACGTGCTGGTTATTGTGCTGTCTCATCATTTTGGCA
AAGAATTGGATCCGCCACCATGTACCAGAGGATGCTCCGGTGCGGTGCCGAGCTGGGATCGCCCGGAGGC
GGCAGTGGTGGCGGCGCAGGGGGGCGCCTGGCCCTGCTCTGGATAGTCCCGCTCACCCTCAGCGGCCTCC
TAGGAGTGGCCTGGGGGGCATCCAGTTTGGGAGCGCACCACATCCACCATTTCCATGGCAGCAGCAAGCA
TCATTCAGTGCCTATTGCAATCTACAGGTCACCAGCATCCTTGCGAGGCGGACACGCTGGGACGACGTAT
ATCTTTAGCAAAGGTGGTGGACAAATTACATATAAGTGGCCTCCTAATGACCGACCCAGTACACGAGCAG
ACAGGCTGGCCATCGGGTTTAGCACTGTTCAGAAGGAAGCAGTGTTGGTGCGTGTGGACAGTTCCTCGGG
CCTGGGTGACTACCTTGAGCTGCACATACACCAAGGAAAAATTGGAGTTAAATTTAATGTTGGGACAGAT
GACATCGCCATTGAGGAGTCCAATGCAATCATTAATGATGGAAAATACCATGTAGTGCGTTTCACGAGGA
GTGGTGGCAATGCCACGTTACAGGTGGACAGCTGGCCAGTCATCGAACGATACCCTGCATCCGGAGGAGG
TTCAGGTGGAGGTTCAGGAGGAGGAATGGGTGGAACAAGCATGGTGAGCAAGAGCGAGGAGGTCATCAAA
GAGTTCATGCGCTTCAAGGTGCGCTTGGAGGGCTCCATGAACGGCCACGAGTTCGAGATCGAGGGCGAGG
GCGAGGGCCGCCCCTACGAGGGCACCCAGACCGCCAAGCTGAAGGTGACCAAGGGCGGCCCCCTGCCCTT
CGCCTGGGACATCCTGTCCCCCCAGATCATGTACGGCTCCAAGGCGTACGTGAAGCACCCCGCCGACGTC
CCCGATTACATGAAGCTGTCCTTCCCCGAGGGCTTCAAGTGGGAGCGCGTGATGCACTTCGAGGACGGCG
GTCTGGTGACCGTGACTCAGGACACCTCCCTGCAGGACGGCACGCTGATCTACAAGGTGAAGATGCGCGG
CACCAACTTCCCCCCCGACGGCCCCGTAATGCAGAAGAAGACCTTGGGCTGGGATTATGCCACCGAGCGC
CTGTACCCCGAAGACGGCGTGCTGAAGGGCGAGCTTCTGGGGCGCCTGAAGCTGAAGGACGGCGGCCTCA
ACCTGGTGGAGTTCAAGACCATCTACATGGCCAAGAAGCCCGTGCAACTGCCCGGCTACTACTTCGTGGA
CACCAAGCTGGGCATCACCTCCCACAACGAGGACTACACCATCGTGGAACAGTACGAGCGCTCCGAGGGC
CGCCACCACCTGGGGCATGGCACCGGCAGCACCGGCAGCGGCAGCTCCGGTACCGCCTCCTCCGAGGACA
ACAACGGTGGAGGTTCTGGAGGTGGTTCTGGAGGTTCCGGAGGGCGTCAGCTCACAATCTTCAATAGCCA
AGCAACCATAATAATTGGCGGGAAAGAGCAGGGCCAGCCCTTCCAGGGCCAGCTCTCTGGGCTTTACTAC
AATGGCTTGAAAGTTCTGAATATGGCGGCAGAGAACGATGCCAACATCGCCATAGTGGGAAATGTGAGGC
TGGTCGGTGAAGTGCCTTCCTCTATGACAACTGAGTCGACAGCCACTGCCATGCAGTCCGAGATGTCCAC
CTCAATCATGGAGACCACCACAACCCTGGCTACCAGCACAGCTCGACGAGGAAAGCCCCCCACAAAGGAG
CCTATCAGCCAGACCACGGATGATATCCTTGTGGCCTCGGCAGAGTGTCCCAGCGACGATGAGGACATTG
ACCCCTGTGAGCCGAGCTCAGCCAACCCCACCCGAGTGGGCGGCCGCGAACCATACCCAGGCTCGGCAGA
GGTGATCCGGGAGTCTAGCAGTACCACTGGCATGGTGGTGGGGATTGTCGCAGCAGCAGCTCTGTGCATC
CTCATCCTCCTCTATGCCATGTACAAGTACAGAAACCGGGATGAAGGTTCATATCACGTGGATGAGAGTC
GAAACTACATCAGTAACTCAGCACAGTCCAATGGGGCTGTGGTCAAGGAGAAGCAGCCCAGCAGTGCGAA
AAGCGCCAACAAAAACAAGAAGAACAAGGATAAGGAGTATTATGTCAGATCTGGTGGCAGCGGTGGCAGA
TCTGAGGGTCGGGGCTCTCTGCTCACATGTGGCGACGTCGAGGAGAATCCCGGACCGGCCCCGGGGTCGA
CAATGAGCGAGCTGATTAAGGAGAACATGCACATGAAGCTATACATGGAGGGCACCGTGGACAACCATCA
CTTCAAGTGCACATCCGAGGGCGAAGGCAAGCCCTACGAGGGCACCCAGACCATGAGAATCAAGGTGGTC
GAGGGCGGCCCTCTCCCCTTCGCCTTCGACATCCTGGCTACTAGCTTCCTCTACGGCAGCAAGACCTTCA
TCAACCACACCCAGGGCATCCCCGACTTCTTCAAGCAGTCCTTCCCTGAGGGCTTCACATGGGAGAGAGT
CACCACATACGAAGACGGGGGCGTGCTGACCGCTACCCAGGACACCAGCCTCCAGGACGGCTGCCTCATC
TACAACGTCAAGATCAGAGGGGTGAACTTCACATCCAACGGCCCTGTGATGCAGAAGAAAACACTCGGCT
GGGAGGCCTTCACCGAGACGCTGTACCCCGCTGACGGCGGCCTGGAAGGCAGAAACGACATGGCCCTGAA
GCTCGTGGGCGGGAGCCATCTGATCGCAAACATCAAGACCACATATAGATCCAAGAAACCCGCTAAGAAC
CTCAAGATGCCTGGCGTCTACTATGTGGACTACAGACTGGAAAGAATCAAGGAGGCCAACAACGAGACCT
ACGTCGAGCAGCACGAGGTGGCAGTGGCCAGATACTGCGACCTCCCTAGCAAACTGGGGCACAAGCTAAA
TCTGTACAAGTAAAGCTTATCGATAATCAACCTCTGGATTACAAAATTTGTGAAAGATTGACTGGTATTC
TTAACTATGTTGCTCCTTTTACGCTATGTGGATACGCTGCTTTAATGCCTTTGTATCATGCTATTGCTTC
CCGTATGGCTTTCATTTTCTCCTCCTTGTATAAATCCTGGTTGCTGTCTCTTTATGAGGAGTTGTGGCCC
GTTGTCAGGCAACGTGGCGTGGTGTGCACTGTGTTTGCTGACGCAACCCCCACTGGTTGGGGCATTGCCA
CCACCTGTCAGCTCCTTTCCGGGACTTTCGCTTTCCCCCTCCCTATTGCCACGGCGGAACTCATCGCCGC
CTGCCTTGCCCGCTGCTGGACAGGGGCTCGGCTGTTGGGCACTGACAATTCCGTGGTGTTGTCGGGGAAA
TCATCGTCCTTTCCTTGGCTGCTCGCCTGTGTTGCCACCTGGATTCTGCGCGGGACGTCCTTCTGCTACG
TCCCTTCGGCCCTCAATCCAGCGGACCTTCCTTCCCGCGGCCTGCTGCCGGCTCTGCGGCCTCTTCCGCG
TCTTCGCCTTCGCCCTCAGACGAGTCGGATCTCCCTTTGGGCCGCCTCCCCGCATCGATACCGTCGACCC
GGGCGGCCGCTTCGAGCAGACATGATAAGATACATTGATGAGTTTGGACAAACCACAACTAGAATGCAGT
GAAAAAAATGCTTTATTTGTGAAATTTGTGATGCTATTGCTTTATTTGTAACCATTATAAGCTGCAATAA
ACAAGTTAACAACAACAATTGCATTCATTTTATGTTTCAGGTTCAGGGGGAGATGTGGGAGGTTTTTTAA
AGCAAGTAAAACCTCTACAAATGTGGTAAAATCGATAAGGATCTTCCTAGAGCATGGCTACGTAGATAAG
TAGCATGGCGGGTTAATCATTAACTACAAGGAACCCCTAGTGATGGAGTTGGCCACTCCCTCTCTGCGCG
CTCGCTCGCTCACTGAC
Features (pLannotate 1.2.2; 18 found; start..end, strand, type, name):
    159..747     -  rep_origin     ori: high-copy-number ColE1/pMB1/pBR322/pUC origin of replication
    918..1778    -  CDS            AmpR: β-lactamase; bla; confers resistance to ampicillin, carbenicillin, and related antibiotics
   1779..1883    -  promoter       AmpR promoter: bla
   1936..2364    -  rep_origin     f1 ori (sequence partly withheld): f1 bacteriophage origin of replication; arrow indicates direction of (+) strand synthesis
   2369..2438    -  CDS            lacZα (fragment): LacZα fragment of β-galactosidase; lacZ fragment
   2433..2565    -  repeat_region  AAV2 ITR (fragment): inverted terminal repeat of adeno-associated virus serotype 2 inverted
   2628..2876    +  enhancer       CMV enhancer (fragment): human cytomegalovirus immediate early enhancer
   2878..3153    +  promoter       chicken β-actin promoter: No description available
   3154..3289    +  intron         hybrid intron (fragment): hybrid between chicken β-actin (CBA) and minute virus of mice (MMV) introns (Gray et al., 2011)
   3378..3508    +  intron         chimeric intron (fragment): chimera between introns from chicken β-actin and rabbit β-globin
   3574..4173    +  CDS            Nrxn1 (fragment): NRX1B_RAT - Experimental evidence at protein level: Swiss-Prot protein existence level 1. Neuronal cell surface protein that may be involved in cell recognition and cell adhesion by forming intracellular junctions through binding to neuroligins. May play a role in formation or maintenance of synaptic junctions. May mediate intracellular signaling. May play a role in angiogenesis (By similarity). From Rattus norvegicus (Rat).
   4225..4896    +  CDS            dTomato: dimeric variant of DsRed fluorescent protein (Shaner et al., 2004) mammalian codon-optimized
   4897..4959    +  CDS            TDsmURFP (fragment): monomeric tandem dimer of a small ultra-red fluorescent protein derived from a cyanobacterial phycobiliprotein (Rodriguez et al., 2016)
   5797..6495    +  CDS            TagBFP: TagBFP is a basic (constitutively fluorescent) blue fluorescent protein published in 2008, derived from Entacmaea quadricolor. It is reported to be a very rapidly-maturing monomer with very low acid sensitivity.
   6519..7107    +  misc_feature   WPRE: woodchuck hepatitis virus posttranscriptional regulatory element
   7150..7271    -  polyA_signal   SV40 poly(A) signal: SV40 polyadenylation signal
   7294..7362    -  CDS            large T antigen (fragment): large T antigen from SV40 (simian virus 40)
   7433..7490    +  repeat_region  AAV2 ITR (fragment): inverted terminal repeat of adeno-associated virus serotype 2 inverted
