[The description below was written by a language model from this plasmid's Addgene catalogue record and pLannotate feature annotations shown in this document.]
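Description:
#1.4 pre-R-SynapShot-TagBFP is a pAAV-based transfer plasmid for mammalian expression, in which the expression cassette lies between AAV2 inverted terminal repeats so that it can be packaged into recombinant AAV as well as transfected directly. The bacterial backbone carries a high-copy ColE1/pUC-type origin, an f1 origin and the β-lactamase gene for ampicillin selection. Both ITRs are annotated only as fragments. The catalogue lists a total size of 7,620 bp while the sequenced record is 7,491 nt, a small discrepancy the record does not explain.

Expression is driven by the CAG promoter, seen in the feature table as a CMV enhancer fragment, the chicken β-actin promoter and chimeric intron segments. The synthetic insert begins with a fragment matching rat neurexin-1β, a presynaptic adhesion protein that binds postsynaptic neuroligins, followed by a sequence annotated as dTomato, a dimeric DsRed-derived red fluorescent protein, and a short stretch matched to a linker-like portion of another fluorescent protein. A region of roughly 800 nt between this and TagBFP has no annotation, so the record does not show how the blue reporter is joined to the sensor; the catalogue simply lists TagBFP as a C-terminal tag or fusion partner. A WPRE follows to enhance transcript expression, and an SV40 polyadenylation signal (annotated on the reverse strand) closes the cassette.

According to the stated purpose and the associated publication on real-time imaging of synaptic structural dynamics in live cells and in vivo, the plasmid supplies the presynaptic half of the red SynapShot variant #1.4, with TagBFP serving as a blue marker of expressing cells. The exact sensor mechanism and its postsynaptic partner are not described in the record.
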