Addgene plasmid #214719: #1.4 pre-R-SynapShot-TagBFP
Purpose: Expresses red #1.4 pre-SynapShot and TagBFP
Depositing lab: Won Do Heo. Depositing organization: Korea Advanced Institute of Science and Technology. Publication: Real-time visualization of structural dynamics of synapses in live cells in vivo. Son S, Nagahama K, Lee J, Jung K, Kwak C, Kim J, Noh YW, Kim E, Lee S, Kwon HB, Heo WD. Nat Methods. 2024 Jan 8. doi: 10.1038/s41592-023-02122-4. PubMed 38191933.
Backbone
  Vector backbone: pAAV
  Total vector size (bp): 7620
  Vector type: Mammalian Expression, AAV
Growth in bacteria
  Bacterial resistance: Ampicillin, 100 μg/mL
  Growth temperature: 30°C
  Growth strain: NEB Stable
  Copy number: High Copy
Gene/Insert
  Gene/Insert name: #1.4 pre-R-SynapShot
  Species: Synthetic
  Promoter: CAG
  Tag / fusion protein: TagBFP (C terminal on insert)
  Cloning method: Gibson Cloning
  Sequencing primers: 5′ CTACAGCTCCTGGGCAACGTGC; 3′ ACATAGCGTAAAAGGAGCAACATAGTTAAGAATACC
Terms and licenses: Academic/Nonprofit Terms; Industry Terms: Not Available to Industry
How to cite: #1.4 pre-R-SynapShot-TagBFP was a gift from Won Do Heo (Addgene plasmid # 214719 ; http://n2t.net/addgene:214719 ; RRID:Addgene_214719)
